Addgene plasmid #245873: pYPQ131-FCY-UPP
Purpose: Golden gate entry vector carrying expression cassette for genes FCY and UPP
Depositing lab: Yiping Qi. Depositing organization: University of Maryland, College Park. Publication: Transgene-free genome editing in citrus and poplar trees using positive and negative selection markers. Rocha DC, Omoregbee MO, Contiliani DF, Mandlik R, Li G, Mascoveto J, Coleman G, Culver JN, Leal DR, de Souza AA, Qi Y. Plant Cell Rep. 2025 Oct 22;44(11):244. doi: 10.1007/s00299-025-03627-2. PubMed 41123679.
Backbone
  Vector backbone: pHD1
  Backbone manufacturer: Cermak et al. 2011
  Total vector size (bp): 5038
  Vector type: Plant Expression, CRISPR
Growth in bacteria
  Bacterial resistance: Tetracycline, 10 μg/mL
  Growth temperature: 37°C
  Growth strain: DH5alpha
  Copy number: Unknown
Gene/Insert
  Gene/Insert name: FCY1-UPP
  Species: Synthetic
  Insert size (bp): 1094
  Promoter: AtUBQ10
  Cloning method: Unknown
  Sequencing primers: 5′ attactcttcgatttgtgattt
Terms and licenses: Academic/Nonprofit Terms; Industry Terms: Not Available to Industry
How to cite: pYPQ131-FCY-UPP was a gift from Yiping Qi (Addgene plasmid # 245873 ; http://n2t.net/addgene:245873 ; RRID:Addgene_245873)
