[The description below was written by a language model from this plasmid's Addgene catalogue record and pLannotate feature annotations shown in this document.]
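Description:
pYPQ131-FCY-UPP is a 5,038 bp Golden Gate entry vector built on the pHD1 backbone and classed as a plant expression/CRISPR plasmid. It is maintained in E. coli through a high-copy ColE1/pUC-type origin and selected with tetracycline, which matches the annotated tet promoter and complete tetracycline efflux gene (TcR). The feature table also picks up short fragments of lacI, an RSF origin and a kanamycin resistance gene, along with a T7 promoter and rrnB T1/T2 terminators. These appear to be backbone remnants rather than functional modules of the payload.

The payload is a synthetic FCY1-UPP cassette. The yeast cytosine deaminase FCY1 coding sequence is followed, after a gap of only a few bases, by E. coli upp (uracil phosphoribosyltransferase), an arrangement consistent with a fused reading frame, and the unit ends at a NOS terminator/polyadenylation signal. The catalogue lists AtUBQ10 as the promoter. It is not annotated in the feature table, but an unannotated stretch upstream of FCY1 could accommodate it. Cytosine deaminase converts cytosine analogues such as 5-fluorocytosine to the toxic 5-fluorouracil, and uracil phosphoribosyltransferase channels that product into nucleotide metabolism. Together they form a conditional negative selection marker that kills cells retaining the transgene.

According to the associated publication title, the cassette belongs to a system of positive and negative selection markers for obtaining transgene-free genome-edited citrus and poplar. As an entry module, it is meant to be assembled by Golden Gate cloning with other components into a final plant vector. The record does not annotate the Golden Gate sites or describe the destination vector.
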