Features (pLannotate 1.2.2; 13 found; start..end, strand, type, name):
      1..54      -  CDS            lacI (fragment): lac repressor; lacI; The lac repressor binds to the lac operator to inhibit transcription in E. coli. This inhibition can be relieved by adding lactose or isopropyl-β-D-thiogalactopyranoside (IPTG).
     56..180     -  rep_origin     RSF ori (fragment): Plasmids containing the RSF 1030 origin of replication can be propagated in E. coli cells that contain additional plasmids with compatible origins.
    196..224     +  promoter       tet promoter: E. coli promoter for tetracycline efflux protein gene
    272..1462    +  CDS            TcR: tetracycline efflux protein; tet; confers resistance to tetracycline
   1560..1634    +  CDS            KanR (fragment): aminoglycoside phosphotransferase; aphA-3; confers resistance to kanamycin
   1637..1655    -  promoter       T7 promoter: promoter for bacteriophage T7 RNA polymerase
   2401..2874    +  CDS            FCY1 (sequence withheld): FCY1_YEAST - Experimental evidence at protein level: Swiss-Prot protein existence level 1. Catalyzes the hydrolytic deamination of cytosine to uracil or 5-methylcytosine to thymine. Is involved in the pyrimidine salvage pathway, which allows the cell to utilize cytosine for pyrimidine nucleotide synthesis. From Saccharomyces cerevisiae (strain ATCC 204508 / S288c) (Baker's yeast).
   2884..3504    +  CDS            upp: UPP_ECOLI - Also known as uraP. Experimental evidence at protein level: Swiss-Prot protein existence level 1. Catalyzes the conversion of uracil and 5-phospho-alpha-D- ribose 1-diphosphate (PRPP) to UMP and diphosphate. From Escherichia coli (strain K12).
   3510..3762    +  terminator     NOS terminator: nopaline synthase terminator and poly(A) signal
   3887..4475    +  rep_origin     ori: high-copy-number ColE1/pMB1/pBR322/pUC origin of replication
   4658..4750    +  CDS            lacI (fragment): lac repressor; lacI; The lac repressor binds to the lac operator to inhibit transcription in E. coli. This inhibition can be relieved by adding lactose or isopropyl-β-D-thiogalactopyranoside (IPTG).
   4805..4832    -  terminator     rrnB T2 terminator: transcription terminator T2 from the E. coli rrnB gene
   4964..5007    +  terminator     rrnB T1 terminator: Escherichia coli rrnB; transcription terminator T1 from the E. coli rrnB gene
>Addgene plasmid #245873 | pYPQ131-FCY-UPP | addgene full sequence | sequence record 494435 | Addgene NGS Result
CTGCATTAATGAATCGGCCAACGCGCGGGGAGAGGCGGTTTGCGTATTGGGCGCTCTTCCGCTTCCTCGC
TCACTGACTCGCTGCGCTCGGTCGTTCGGCTGCGGCGAGCGGTATCAGCTCACTCAAAGGCGGTAATACG
GTTATCCACAGAATCAGGGGATAACGCAGGAAAGAACATGAATTAATTCTCATGTTTGACAGCTTATCAT
CGATTAGCTTTAATGCGGTAGTTTATCACAGTTAAATTGCTAACGCAGTCAGGCACCGTGTATGAAATCT
AACAATGCGCTCATCGTCATCCTCGGCACCGTCACCCTGGATGCTGTAGGCATAGGCTTGGTTATGCCGG
TACTGCCGGGCCTCTTGCGGGATATCGTCCATTCCGACAGCATCGCCAGTCACTATGGCGTGCTGCTAGC
GCTATATGCGTTGATGCAATTTCTATGCGCACCCGTTCTCGGAGCACTGTCCGACCGCTTTGGCCGCCGC
CCAGTCCTGCTCGCTTCGCTACTTGGAGCCACTATCGACTACGCGATCATGGCGACCACACCCGTCCTGT
GGATTCTCTACGCCGGACGCATCGTGGCCGGCATCACCGGCGCCACAGGTGCGGTTGCTGGCGCCTATAT
CGCCGACATCACCGATGGGGAAGATCGGGCTCGCCACTTCGGGCTCATGAGCGCTTGTTTCGGCGTGGGT
ATGGTGGCAGGCCCCGTGGCCGGGGGACTGTTGGGCGCCATCTCCTTACATGCACCATTCCTTGCGGCGG
CGGTGCTCAACGGCCTCAACCTACTACTGGGCTGCTTCCTAATGCAGGAGTCGCATAAGGGAGAGCGCCG
ACCCATGCCCTTGAGAGCCTTCAACCCAGTCAGCTCCTTCCGGTGGGCGCGGGGCATGACTATCGTCGCC
GCACTTATGACTGTCTTCTTTATCATGCAACTCGTAGGACAGGTGCCGGCAGCGCTCTGGGTCATTTTCG
GCGAGGACCGCTTTCGCTGGAGCGCGACGATGATCGGCCTGTCGCTTGCGGTATTCGGAATCTTGCACGC
CCTCGCTCAAGCCTTCGTCACTGGTCCCGCCACCAAACGTTTCGGCGAGAAGCAGGCCATTATCGCCGGC
ATGGCGGCCGACGCGCTGGGCTACGTCTTGCTGGCGTTCGCGACGCGAGGCTGGATGGCCTTCCCCATTA
TGATTCTTCTCGCTTCCGGCGGCATCGGGATGCCCGCGTTGCAGGCCATGCTGTCCAGGCAGGTAGATGA
CGACCATCAGGGACAGCTTCAAGGATCGCTCGCGGCTCTTACCAGCCTAACTTCGATCATTGGACCGCTG
ATCGTCACGGCGATTTATGCCGCCTCGGCGAGCACATGGAACGGGTTGGCATGGATTGTAGGCGCCGCCC
TATACCTTGTCTGCCTCCCCGCGTTGCGTCGCGGTGCATGGAGCCGGGCCACCTCGACCTGAATGGAAGC
CGGCGGCACCTCGCTAACGGATTCACCACTCCAAGAATTGGAGCCAATCAATTCTTGCGGAGAACTGTGA
ATGCGCAAACCAACCCTTGATCGGGGAAGAACAGTATGTCGAGCTATTTTTTGACTTACTGGGGATCAAG
CCTGATTGGGAGAAAATAAAATATCCCCTATAGTGAGTCGTATTACATGGTCATAGCTGTTTCCTGGCAG
CTCTGGCCCGTGTCTCAAAATCTCTGATGTTACATTGCACAAGATAAAAATATATCATCATGCCTCCTCT
AGAGGTCTCGCTATTCGACGAGTCAGTAATAAACGGCGTCAAAGTGGTTGCAGCCGGCACACACGAGTCG
TGTTTATCAACTCAAAGCACAAATACTTTTCCTCAACCTAAAAATAAGGCAATTAGCCAAAAACAACTTT
GCGTGTAAACAACGCTCAATACACGTGTCATTTTATTATTAGCTATTGCTTCACCGCCTTAGCTTTCTCG
TGACCTAGTCGTCCTCGTCTTTTCTTCTTCTTCTTCTATAAAACAATACCCAAAGAGCTCTTCTTCTTCA
CAATTCAGATTTCAATTTCTCAAAATCTTAAAAACTTTCTCTCAATTCTCTCTACCGTGATCAAGGTAAA
TTTCTGTGTTCCTTATTCTCTCAAAATCTTCGATTTTGTTTTCGTTCGATCCCAATTTCGTATATGTTCT
TTGGTTTAGATTCTGTTAATCTTAGATCGAAGACGATTTTCTGGGTTTGATCGTTAGATATCATCTTAAT
TCTCGATTAGGGTTTCATAGATATCATCCGATTTGTTCAAATAATTTGAGTTTTGTCGAATAATTACTCT
TCGATTTGTGATTTCTATGTAGATCTGGTGTTAGTTTCTAGTTTGTGCGATCGAATTTGTCGATTAATCT
GAGTTTTTCTGATTAACAGA
[474 nt withheld, positions 2401-2874]
GCTTCCGCCAAGATCGTGGAAGTCAAACACCCACTCGTCAAACACAAGCTGGGACTGATGCGTGAGCAAG
ATATCAGCACCAAGCGCTTTCGCGAACTCGCTTCCGAAGTGGGTAGCCTGCTGACTTACGAAGCGACCGC
CGACCTCGAAACGGAAAAAGTAACTATCGAAGGCTGGAACGGCCCGGTAGAAATCGACCAGATCAAAGGT
AAGAAAATTACCGTTGTGCCAATTCTGCGTGCGGGTCTTGGTATGATGGACGGTGTGCTGGAAAACGTTC
CGAGCGCGCGCATCAGCGTTGTCGGTATGTACCGTAATGAAGAAACGCTGGAGCCGGTACCGTACTTCCA
GAAACTGGTTTCTAACATCGATGAGCGTATGGCGCTGATCGTTGACCCAATGCTGGCAACCGGTGGTTCC
GTTATCGCGACCATCGACCTGCTGAAAAAAGCGGGCTGCAGCAGCATCAAAGTTCTGGTGCTGGTAGCTG
CGCCAGAAGGTATCGCTGCGCTGGAAAAAGCGCACCCGGACGTCGAACTGTATACCGCATCGATTGATCA
GGGACTGAACGAGCACGGATACATTATTCCGGGCCTCGGCGATGCCGGTGACAAAATCTTTGGTACGAAA
TAGCCGATCGTTCAAACATTTGGCAATAAAGTTTCTTAAGATTGAATCCTGTTGCCGGTCTTGCGATGAT
TATCATATAATTTCTGTTGAATTACGTTAAGCATGTAATAATTAACATGTAATGCATGACGTTATTTATG
AGATGGGTTTTTATGATTAGAGTCCCGCAATTATACATTTAATACGCGATAGAAAACAAAATATAGCGCG
CAAACTAGGATAAATTATCGCGCGCGGTGTCATCTATGTTACTAGATCGGGAATTGATCCCCCCTCGACA
GCATGGGAGACCCTCGAGCCACCCATGACCAAAATCCCTTAACGTGAGTTACGCGTCGTTCCACTGAGCG
TCAGACCCCGTAGAAAAGATCAAAGGATCTTCTTGAGATCCTTTTTTTCTGCGCGTAATCTGCTGCTTGC
AAACAAAAAAACCACCGCTACCAGCGGTGGTTTGTTTGCCGGATCAAGAGCTACCAACTCTTTTTCCGAA
GGTAACTGGCTTCAGCAGAGCGCAGATACCAAATACTGTTCTTCTAGTGTAGCCGTAGTTAGGCCACCAC
TTCAAGAACTCTGTAGCACCGCCTACATACCTCGCTCTGCTAATCCTGTTACCAGTGGCTGCTGCCAGTG
GCGATAAGTCGTGTCTTACCGGGTTGGACTCAAGACGATAGTTACCGGATAAGGCGCAGCGGTCGGGCTG
AACGGGGGGTTCGTGCACACAGCCCAGCTTGGAGCGAACGACCTACACCGAACTGAGATACCTACAGCGT
GAGCTATGAGAAAGCGCCACGCTTCCCGAAGGGAGAAAGGCGGACAGGTATCCGGTAAGCGGCAGGGTCG
GAACAGGAGAGCGCACGAGGGAGCTTCCAGGGGGAAACGCCTGGTATCTTTATAGTCCTGTCGGGTTTCG
CCACCTCTGACTTGAGCGTCGATTTTTGTGATGCTCGTCAGGGGGGCGGAGCCTATGGAAAAACGCCAGC
AACGCGGCCTTTTTACGGTTCCTGGCCTTTTGCTGGCCTTTTGCTCACATGTTCTTTCCTGCGTTATCCC
CTGATTCTGTGGATAACCGTATTACCGCCTTTGAGTGAGCTGATACCGCTCGCCGCAGCCGAACGACCGA
GCGCAGCGAGTCAGTGAGCGAGGAAGCGGAAGAGCGCCCAATACGCAAACCGCCTCTCCCCGCGCGTTGG
CCGATTCATTAATGCAGCTGGCACGACAGGTTTCCCGACTGGAAAGCGGGCAGTGAGCGCAACGCAATTA
ATACGCGTACCGCTAGCCAGGAAGAGTTTGTAGAAACGCAAAAAGGCCATCCGTCAGGATGGCCTTCTGC
TTAGTTTGATGCCTGGCAGTTTATGGCGGGCGTCCTGCCCGCCACCCTCCGGGCCGTTGCTTCACAACGT
TCAAATCCGCTCCCGGCGGATTTGTCCTACTCAGGAGAGCGTTCACCGACAAACAACAGATAAAACGAAA
GGCCCAGTCTTCCGACTGAGCCTTTCGTTTTATTTGATGCCTGGCAGTTCCCTACTCTCGCGTT
